>Addgene plasmid #216735 | pX551-miniCMV-SpCas9D10A nickase | addgene full sequence | sequence record 430321 | Addgene NGS Result
ATGTCCTGCAGGCAGCTGCGCGCTCGCTCGCTCACTGAGGCCGCCCGGGCGTCGGGCGACCTTTGGTCGC
CCGGCCTCAGTGAGCGAGCGCGCAGAGAGGGAGTGGCCAACTCCATCACTAGGGGTTCCTGCGGCCTCTA
GATAATACGACTCACTATAGGGGGATCCACGTATGTCGAGGTAGGCGTGTACGGTGGGAGGCCTATATAA
GCAGAGCTCGTTTAGTGAACCGTCAGATCGCCTGGAGGTACCGCCACCACCGGTGCCACCATGTACCCAT
ACGATGTTCCAGATTACGCTTCGCCGAAGAAAAAGCGCAAGGTCGAAGCGTCCGACAAGAAGTACAGCAT
CGGCCTGGCTATCGGCACCAACTCTGTGGGCTGGGCCGTGATCACCGACGAGTACAAGGTGCCCAGCAAG
AAATTCAAGGTGCTGGGCAACACCGACCGGCACAGCATCAAGAAGAACCTGATCGGAGCCCTGCTGTTCG
ACAGCGGCGAAACAGCCGAGGCCACCCGGCTGAAGAGAACCGCCAGAAGAAGATACACCAGACGGAAGAA
CCGGATCTGCTATCTGCAAGAGATCTTCAGCAACGAGATGGCCAAGGTGGACGACAGCTTCTTCCACAGA
CTGGAAGAGTCCTTCCTGGTGGAAGAGGATAAGAAGCACGAGCGGCACCCCATCTTCGGCAACATCGTGG
ACGAGGTGGCCTACCACGAGAAGTACCCCACCATCTACCACCTGAGAAAGAAACTGGTGGACAGCACCGA
CAAGGCCGACCTGCGGCTGATCTATCTGGCCCTGGCCCACATGATCAAGTTCCGGGGCCACTTCCTGATC
GAGGGCGACCTGAACCCCGACAACAGCGACGTGGACAAGCTGTTCATCCAGCTGGTGCAGACCTACAACC
AGCTGTTCGAGGAAAACCCCATCAACGCCAGCGGCGTGGACGCCAAGGCCATCCTGTCTGCCAGACTGAG
CAAGAGCAGACGGCTGGAAAATCTGATCGCCCAGCTGCCCGGCGAGAAGAAGAATGGCCTGTTCGGAAAC
CTGATTGCCCTGAGCCTGGGCCTGACCCCCAACTTCAAGAGCAACTTCGACCTGGCCGAGGATGCCAAAC
TGCAGCTGAGCAAGGACACCTACGACGACGACCTGGACAACCTGCTGGCCCAGATCGGCGACCAGTACGC
CGACCTGTTTCTGGCCGCCAAGAACCTGTCCGACGCCATCCTGCTGAGCGACATCCTGAGAGTGAACACC
GAGATCACCAAGGCCCCCCTGAGCGCCTCTATGATCAAGAGATACGACGAGCACCACCAGGACCTGACCC
TGCTGAAAGCTCTCGTGCGGCAGCAGCTGCCTGAGAAGTACAAAGAGATTTTCTTCGACCAGAGCAAGAA
CGGCTACGCCGGCTACATTGACGGCGGAGCCAGCCAGGAAGAGTTCTACAAGTTCATCAAGCCCATCCTG
GAAAAGATGGACGGCACCGAGGAACTGCTCGTGAAGCTGAACAGAGAGGACCTGCTGCGGAAGCAGCGGA
CCTTCGACAACGGCAGCATCCCCCACCAGATCCACCTGGGAGAGCTGCACGCCATTCTGCGGCGGCAGGA
AGATTTTTACCCATTCCTGAAGGACAACCGGGAAAAGATCGAGAAGATCCTGACCTTCCGCATCCCCTAC
TACGTGGGCCCTCTGGCCAGGGGAAACAGCAGATTCGCCTGGATGACCAGAAAGAGCGAGGAAACCATCA
CCCCCTGGAACTTCGAGGAAGTGGTGGACAAGGGCGCTTCCGCCCAGAGCTTCATCGAGCGGATGACCAA
CTTCGATAAGAACCTGCCCAACGAGAAGGTGCTGCCCAAGCACAGCCTGCTGTACGAGTACTTCACCGTG
TATAACGAGCTGACCAAAGTGAAATACGTGACCGAGGGAATGAGAAAGCCCGCCTTCCTGAGCGGCGAGC
AGAAAAAGGCCATCGTGGACCTGCTGTTCAAGACCAACCGGAAAGTGACCGTGAAGCAGCTGAAAGAGGA
CTACTTCAAGAAAATCGAGTGCTTCGACTCCGTGGAAATCTCCGGCGTGGAAGATCGGTTCAACGCCTCC
CTGGGCACATACCACGATCTGCTGAAAATTATCAAGGACAAGGACTTCCTGGACAATGAGGAAAACGAGG
ACATTCTGGAAGATATCGTGCTGACCCTGACACTGTTTGAGGACAGAGAGATGATCGAGGAACGGCTGAA
AACCTATGCCCACCTGTTCGACGACAAAGTGATGAAGCAGCTGAAGCGGCGGAGATACACCGGCTGGGGC
AGGCTGAGCCGGAAGCTGATCAACGGCATCCGGGACAAGCAGTCCGGCAAGACAATCCTGGATTTCCTGA
AGTCCGACGGCTTCGCCAACAGAAACTTCATGCAGCTGATCCACGACGACAGCCTGACCTTTAAAGAGGA
CATCCAGAAAGCCCAGGTGTCCGGCCAGGGCGATAGCCTGCACGAGCACATTGCCAATCTGGCCGGCAGC
CCCGCCATTAAGAAGGGCATCCTGCAGACAGTGAAGGTGGTGGACGAGCTCGTGAAAGTGATGGGCCGGC
ACAAGCCCGAGAACATCGTGATCGAAATGGCCAGAGAGAACCAGACCACCCAGAAGGGACAGAAGAACAG
CCGCGAGAGAATGAAGCGGATCGAAGAGGGCATCAAAGAGCTGGGCAGCCAGATCCTGAAAGAACACCCC
GTGGAAAACACCCAGCTGCAGAACGAGAAGCTGTACCTGTACTACCTGCAGAATGGGCGGGATATGTACG
TGGACCAGGAACTGGACATCAACCGGCTGTCCGACTACGATGTGGACCATATCGTGCCTCAGAGCTTTCT
GAAGGACGACTCCATCGACAACAAGGTGCTGACCAGAAGCGACAAGAACCGGGGCAAGAGCGACAACGTG
CCCTCCGAAGAGGTCGTGAAGAAGATGAAGAACTACTGGCGGCAGCTGCTGAACGCCAAGCTGATTACCC
AGAGAAAGTTCGACAATCTGACCAAGGCCGAGAGAGGCGGCCTGAGCGAACTGGATAAGGCCGGCTTCAT
CAAGAGACAGCTGGTGGAAACCCGGCAGATCACAAAGCACGTGGCACAGATCCTGGACTCCCGGATGAAC
ACTAAGTACGACGAGAATGACAAGCTGATCCGGGAAGTGAAAGTGATCACCCTGAAGTCCAAGCTGGTGT
CCGATTTCCGGAAGGATTTCCAGTTTTACAAAGTGCGCGAGATCAACAACTACCACCACGCCCACGACGC
CTACCTGAACGCCGTCGTGGGAACCGCCCTGATCAAAAAGTACCCTAAGCTGGAAAGCGAGTTCGTGTAC
GGCGACTACAAGGTGTACGACGTGCGGAAGATGATCGCCAAGAGCGAGCAGGAAATCGGCAAGGCTACCG
CCAAGTACTTCTTCTACAGCAACATCATGAACTTTTTCAAGACCGAGATTACCCTGGCCAACGGCGAGAT
CCGGAAGCGGCCTCTGATCGAGACAAACGGCGAAACCGGGGAGATCGTGTGGGATAAGGGCCGGGATTTT
GCCACCGTGCGGAAAGTGCTGAGCATGCCCCAAGTGAATATCGTGAAAAAGACCGAGGTGCAGACAGGCG
GCTTCAGCAAAGAGTCTATCCTGCCCAAGAGGAACAGCGATAAGCTGATCGCCAGAAAGAAGGACTGGGA
CCCTAAGAAGTACGGCGGCTTCGACAGCCCCACCGTGGCCTATTCTGTGCTGGTGGTGGCCAAAGTGGAA
AAGGGCAAGTCCAAGAAACTGAAGAGTGTGAAAGAGCTGCTGGGGATCACCATCATGGAAAGAAGCAGCT
TCGAGAAGAATCCCATCGACTTTCTGGAAGCCAAGGGCTACAAAGAAGTGAAAAAGGACCTGATCATCAA
GCTGCCTAAGTACTCCCTGTTCGAGCTGGAAAACGGCCGGAAGAGAATGCTGGCCTCTGCCGGCGAACTG
CAGAAGGGAAACGAACTGGCCCTGCCCTCCAAATATGTGAACTTCCTGTACCTGGCCAGCCACTATGAGA
AGCTGAAGGGCTCCCCCGAGGATAATGAGCAGAAACAGCTGTTTGTGGAACAGCACAAGCACTACCTGGA
CGAGATCATCGAGCAGATCAGCGAGTTCTCCAAGAGAGTGATCCTGGCCGACGCTAATCTGGACAAAGTG
CTGTCCGCCTACAACAAGCACCGGGATAAGCCCATCAGAGAGCAGGCCGAGAATATCATCCACCTGTTTA
CCCTGACCAATCTGGGAGCCCCTGCCGCCTTCAAGTACTTTGACACCACCATCGACCGGAAGAGGTACAC
CAGCACCAAAGAGGTGCTGGACGCCACCCTGATCCACCAGAGCATCACCGGCCTGTACGAGACACGGATC
GACCTGTCTCAGCTGGGAGGCGACAGCCCCAAGAAGAAGAGAAAGGTGGAGGCCAGCTAAGAATTCAATA
AAAGATCTTTATTTTCATTAGATCTGTGTGTTGGTTTTTTGTGTGCGGCCGCAGGAACCCCTAGTGATGG
AGTTGGCCACTCCCTCTCTGCGCGCTCGCTCGCTCACTGAGGCCGGGCGACCAAAGGTCGCCCGACGCCC
GGGCTTTGCCCGGGCGGCCTCAGTGAGCGAGCGAGCGCGCAGCTGCCTGCAGGGGCGCCTGATGCGGTAT
TTTCTCCTTACGCATCTGTGCGGTATTTCACACCGCATA
[95 nt withheld, positions 4730-4824]
T
[46 nt withheld, positions 4826-4871]
C
[141 nt withheld, positions 4873-5013]
CCTTTGACGTTGGAGTCCACGTTCTTT
[37 nt withheld, positions 5041-5077]
ACTCTATCTCGGGCTATTCTTTTGATTTATAAGGGATTTTGCCGATTTCGGTCTATTGGTTAAAAAATGA
GCTGATTTAACAAAAATTTAACGCGAATTTTAACAAAATATTAACGTTTACAATTTTATGGTGCACTCTC
AGTACAATCTGCTCTGATGCCGCATAGTTAAGCCAGCCCCGACACCCGCCAACACCCGCTGACGCGCCCT
GACGGGCTTGTCTGCTCCCGGCATCCGCTTACAGACAAGCTGTGACCGTCTCCGGGAGCTGCATGTGTCA
GAGGTTTTCACCGTCATCACCGAAACGCGCGAGACGAAAGGGCCTCGTGATACGCCTATTTTTATAGGTT
AATGTCATGATAATAATGGTTTCTTAGACGTCAGGTGGCACTTTTCGGGGAAATGTGCGCGGAACCCCTA
TTTGTTTATTTTTCTAAATACATTCAAATATGTATCCGCTCATGAGACAATAACCCTGATAAATGCTTCA
ATAATATTGAAAAAGGAAGAGTATGAGTATTCAACATTTCCGTGTCGCCCTTATTCCCTTTTTTGCGGCA
TTTTGCCTTCCTGTTTTTGCTCACCCAGAAACGCTGGTGAAAGTAAAAGATGCTGAAGATCAGTTGGGTG
CACGAGTGGGTTACATCGAACTGGATCTCAACAGCGGTAAGATCCTTGAGAGTTTTCGCCCCGAAGAACG
TTTTCCAATGATGAGCACTTTTAAAGTTCTGCTATGTGGCGCGGTATTATCCCGTATTGACGCCGGGCAA
GAGCAACTCGGTCGCCGCATACACTATTCTCAGAATGACTTGGTTGAGTACTCACCAGTCACAGAAAAGC
ATCTTACGGATGGCATGACAGTAAGAGAATTATGCAGTGCTGCCATAACCATGAGTGATAACACTGCGGC
CAACTTACTTCTGACAACGATCGGAGGACCGAAGGAGCTAACCGCTTTTTTGCACAACATGGGGGATCAT
GTAACTCGCCTTGATCGTTGGGAACCGGAGCTGAATGAAGCCATACCAAACGACGAGCGTGACACCACGA
TGCCTGTAGCAATGGCAACAACGTTGCGCAAACTATTAACTGGCGAACTACTTACTCTAGCTTCCCGGCA
ACAATTAATAGACTGGATGGAGGCGGATAAAGTTGCAGGACCACTTCTGCGCTCGGCCCTTCCGGCTGGC
TGGTTTATTGCTGATAAATCTGGAGCCGGTGAGCGTGGAAGCCGCGGTATCATTGCAGCACTGGGGCCAG
ATGGTAAGCCCTCCCGTATCGTAGTTATCTACACGACGGGGAGTCAGGCAACTATGGATGAACGAAATAG
ACAGATCGCTGAGATAGGTGCCTCACTGATTAAGCATTGGTAACTGTCAGACCAAGTTTACTCATATATA
CTTTAGATTGATTTAAAACTTCATTTTTAATTTAAAAGGATCTAGGTGAAGATCCTTTTTGATAATCTCA
TGACCAAAATCCCTTAACGTGAGTTTTCGTTCCACTGAGCGTCAGACCCCGTAGAAAAGATCAAAGGATC
TTCTTGAGATCCTTTTTTTCTGCGCGTAATCTGCTGCTTGCAAACAAAAAAACCACCGCTACCAGCGGTG
GTTTGTTTGCCGGATCAAGAGCTACCAACTCTTTTTCCGAAGGTAACTGGCTTCAGCAGAGCGCAGATAC
CAAATACTGTTCTTCTAGTGTAGCCGTAGTTAGGCCACCACTTCAAGAACTCTGTAGCACCGCCTACATA
CCTCGCTCTGCTAATCCTGTTACCAGTGGCTGCTGCCAGTGGCGATAAGTCGTGTCTTACCGGGTTGGAC
TCAAGACGATAGTTACCGGATAAGGCGCAGCGGTCGGGCTGAACGGGGGGTTCGTGCACACAGCCCAGCT
TGGAGCGAACGACCTACACCGAACTGAGATACCTACAGCGTGAGCTATGAGAAAGCGCCACGCTTCCCGA
AGGGAGAAAGGCGGACAGGTATCCGGTAAGCGGCAGGGTCGGAACAGGAGAGCGCACGAGGGAGCTTCCA
GGGGGAAACGCCTGGTATCTTTATAGTCCTGTCGGGTTTCGCCACCTCTGACTTGAGCGTCGATTTTTGT
GATGCTCGTCAGGGGGGCGGAGCCTATGGAAAAACGCCAGCAACGCGGCCTTTTTACGGTTCCTGGCCTT
TTGCTGGCCTTTTGCTCAC
Features (pLannotate 1.2.2; 16 found; start..end, strand, type, name):
     16..43      +  repeat_region  AAV2 ITR (fragment): inverted terminal repeat of adeno-associated virus serotype 2 inverted
     72..90      +  repeat_region  AAV2 ITR (fragment): inverted terminal repeat of adeno-associated virus serotype 2 inverted
    143..161     +  promoter       T7 promoter: promoter for bacteriophage T7 RNA polymerase
    180..218     +  promoter       minimal CMV promoter: human cytomegalovirus (CMV) immediate early promoter
    274..301     +  CDS            3xHA (fragment): three tandem HA epitope tags
    334..2049    +  CDS            Cas9(N): N-terminal portion of Streptococcus pyogenes Cas9 (Zetsche et al., 2015)
   1936..4434    +  CDS            Cas9(C): C-terminal portion of Streptococcus pyogenes Cas9 (Zetsche et al., 2015)
   4477..4525    +  polyA_signal   poly(A) signal: synthetic polyadenylation signal
   4533..4673    +  repeat_region  AAV2 ITR: inverted terminal repeat of adeno-associated virus serotype 2 inverted
   4678..4729    -  misc_feature   bom (fragment): basis of mobility region from pBR322
   4748..5203    +  rep_origin     f1 ori (sequence partly withheld): f1 bacteriophage origin of replication; arrow indicates direction of (+) strand synthesis
   5204..5253    -  misc_feature   bom (fragment): basis of mobility region from pBR322
   5355..5390    -  CDS            rop (fragment): Rop protein, which maintains plasmids at low copy number; rop
   5485..5589    +  promoter       AmpR promoter: bla
   5590..6450    +  CDS            AmpR: β-lactamase; bla; confers resistance to ampicillin, carbenicillin, and related antibiotics
   6621..7209    +  rep_origin     ori: high-copy-number ColE1/pMB1/pBR322/pUC origin of replication
