[The description below was written by a language model from this plasmid's Addgene catalogue record and pLannotate feature annotations shown in this document.]
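Description:
pX551-miniCMV-SpCas9D10A nickase is an AAV transfer plasmid built on a pAAV backbone for mammalian expression of a nickase form of Streptococcus pyogenes Cas9. It is propagated in bacteria as a high-copy plasmid through a ColE1/pUC-type origin and selected with ampicillin via the bla gene and its own promoter. An f1 phage origin is also present, along with small pBR322-derived remnants (bom and rop fragments) that are unlikely to be functional. The recorded sequence is 7,266 nt.

The payload sits between AAV2 inverted terminal repeats, which are the cis elements needed for replication and packaging of the cassette into AAV particles. In the sequenced record the upstream ITR is annotated only as two short fragments while the downstream ITR is detected in full; the record does not show whether this reflects a real truncation or the difficulty of sequencing these structured repeats. Within the ITRs, a T7 promoter precedes a minimal CMV promoter, which drives the Cas9 open reading frame. The very short promoter and a compact synthetic polyadenylation signal help keep the large Cas9 cassette within AAV packaging capacity. A fragment matching an HA epitope tag lies just upstream of the coding sequence, suggesting an N-terminal HA tag. Cas9 is annotated as overlapping N- and C-terminal portions, which together appear to represent a single continuous coding sequence.

The D10A substitution inactivates the RuvC nuclease domain, so the enzyme cuts only one DNA strand. No guide RNA cassette is annotated, so a guide would have to be supplied separately. The construct derives from pX551-miniCMV-SpCas9, and the associated work concerns nickase-mediated contraction of CAG/CTG repeats at disease loci.
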