Addgene plasmid #216735: pX551-miniCMV-SpCas9D10A nickase
Purpose: Expresses SpCas9-D10A nickase from a miniCMV promoter. For AAV packaging. Derived from pX551-miniCMV-SpCas9, which was a gift from Alex Hewitt (Addgene #107031)
Depositing lab: Vincent Dion. Depositing organization: Cardiff University. Publication: Cas9 nickase-mediated contraction of CAG/CTG repeats at multiple disease loci. Alvaro Murillo, Melanie Alpaugh, Meghan Larin, Emma L. Randall, Laura Heraty, Ruban Rex Durairaj, Alys N. Aston, Alysha S. Taylor, Alex Mas Monteys, Nina Stöberl, Aeverie E. R. Heuchan, Pascale Aeschlimann, Soumyasree Bhattacharyya, Nicholas D. Allen, Jack Puymirat, Beverly L. Davidson, Francesca Cicchetti, Mariah Lelos, Vincent Dion. bioRxiv 10.1101/2024.02.19.580669.
Backbone
  Vector backbone: pAAV
  Backbone manufacturer: Genscript
  Vector type: Mammalian Expression, AAV, CRISPR
Growth in bacteria
  Bacterial resistance: Ampicillin, 100 μg/mL
  Growth temperature: 37°C
  Growth strain: NEB Stable
  Copy number: High Copy
Gene/Insert
  Gene/Insert name: Cas9-D10A nickase
  Species: S pyogenes
  Mutation: D10A
  Promoter: T7 and mini-CMV
  Cloning method: Unknown
  Sequencing primers: 5′ n/a
Resource information
  A portion of this plasmid was derived from a plasmid made by: Alex Hewitt (Addgene #107031 pX551-miniCMV-SpCas9)
Terms and licenses: Academic/Nonprofit Terms; Industry Terms: Not Available to Industry
How to cite: pX551-miniCMV-SpCas9D10A nickase was a gift from Vincent Dion (Addgene plasmid # 216735 ; http://n2t.net/addgene:216735 ; RRID:Addgene_216735)
